Addgene plasmid #15387: LB1376 (Bcl-2 P1 promoter with MHS1234)
Depositing lab: Linda Boxer. Depositing organization: Stanford University. Publication: The immunoglobulin heavy-chain gene 3' enhancers deregulate bcl-2 promoter usage in t(14;18) lymphoma cells. Duan H, Heckman CA, Boxer LM. Oncogene. 2007 Apr 19. 26(18):2635-41. 10.1038/sj.onc.1210061 PubMed 17043638.
Backbone
  Vector backbone: pREP4
  Backbone manufacturer: Invitrogen
  Backbone size w/o insert (bp): 10183
  Vector type: Mammalian Expression, Bacterial Expression, Luciferase
  Selectable markers: Hygromycin
Growth in bacteria
  Bacterial resistance: Ampicillin, 100 μg/mL
  Growth temperature: 37°C
  Growth strain: DH5alpha
  Copy number: Unknown
Gene/Insert
  Gene/Insert name: B-cell lymphoma/leukemia-2 (alt name: Bcl-2)
  Species: H. sapiens (human)
  Insert size (bp): 3000
  Mutation: Bcl-2 P1 promoter with IgH full enhancer MHS1234
  Entrez Gene: BCL2 (a.k.a. Bcl-2, PPP1R50)
  Tag / fusion protein: Luciferase (C terminal on backbone)
  Cloning method: Restriction Enzyme; 5′ cloning site Afl II (not destroyed); 3′ cloning site Afl II (not destroyed)
  Sequencing primers: 5′ LucNrev
Terms and licenses: Academic/Nonprofit Terms; Industry Terms: Not Available to Industry
How to cite: LB1376 (Bcl-2 P1 promoter with MHS1234) was a gift from Linda Boxer (Addgene plasmid # 15387 ; http://n2t.net/addgene:15387 ; RRID:Addgene_15387)
