[The description below was written by a language model from this plasmid's Addgene catalogue record.]
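Description:
LB1376 is a luciferase reporter plasmid built on the pREP4 backbone, catalogued as a mammalian and bacterial expression vector of the luciferase type. pREP4 is generally known as an Epstein-Barr virus-based episomal vector carrying oriP and EBNA-1, which allows extrachromosomal maintenance in primate cells. The record supplies no feature table, however, so the presence of these elements in this derivative cannot be confirmed here. The plasmid is propagated in E. coli under ampicillin selection, and hygromycin is the selectable marker for mammalian cells. Copy number is recorded as unknown.

The payload is a roughly 3 kb human insert cloned between two retained AflII sites. It is described as the BCL2 P1 promoter combined with the full immunoglobulin heavy-chain enhancer set MHS1234, meaning the four hypersensitive-site enhancers of the IgH 3' regulatory region. The record does not state the species origin of these enhancer fragments or their position relative to the promoter. Luciferase is listed as a C-terminal "fusion" on the backbone, and the sequencing primer reads back from the luciferase coding region. This suggests that the promoter sits upstream of luciferase and drives it as a transcriptional reporter, rather than a Bcl-2 protein fusion being made.

The associated study concerns how the IgH 3' enhancers deregulate bcl-2 promoter usage in t(14;18) lymphoma cells. There, the translocation places BCL2 under the influence of the heavy-chain locus. The construct is therefore suited to measuring P1 promoter activity by luciferase output in the presence of the complete enhancer array, presumably in comparison with related constructs that lack the enhancers or carry other promoter configurations.
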