>Addgene plasmid #15387 | LB1376 (Bcl-2 P1 promoter with MHS1234) | addgene partial sequence | sequence record 82467 | EBV-Rev  5'-GTGGTTTGTCCAAACTCATC-3'
TTGGTACAACTTGCCAACTGGGCCCTGTTCCACATGTGACACGGGGGGGGACCAAACACAAAGGGGTTCT
CTGACTGTAGTTGACATCCTTATAAATGGATGTGCACATTTGCCAACACTGAGTGGCTTTCATCCTGGAG
CAGACTTTGCAGTCTGTGGACTGCAACACAACATTGCCTTTATGTGTAACTCTTGGCTGAAGCTCTTACA
CCAATGCTGGGGGACATGTACCTCCCAGGGGCCCAGGAAGACTACGGGAGGCTACACCAACGTCAATCAG
AGGGGCCTGTGTAGCTACCGATAAGCGGACCCTCAAGAGGGCATTAGCAATAGTGTTTATAAGGCCCCCT
TGTTAACCCTAAACGGGTAGCATATGCTTCCCGGGTAGTAGTATATACTATCCAGACTAACCCTAATTCA
ATAGCATATGTTACCCAACGGGAAGCATATGCTATCGAATTAGGGTTAGTAAAAGGGTCCTAAGGAACAG
CGATATCTCCCACCCCATGAGCTGTCACGGTTTTATTTACATGGGGTCAGGATT
