>Addgene plasmid #15387 | LB1376 (Bcl-2 P1 promoter with MHS1234) | addgene partial sequence | sequence record 82471 | LucNRev 5'-CCTTATGCAGTTGCTCTCC-3'
TTCGGCCGCCTCCCGGAGCTCCCGCCGCGCAGCCCGCTCCGAGCGCTGACGGCCGCCGGCAGGGAGGGCC
CGGAGCCCCGGCACCTTCGCTGGCAGCGGCGGCGGCGGCAGCGCGGCGGGGCCACGGAGAGCGGCGGGCG
GGAGCGCGGCGGGCGGGCGGGCAGGCGGCGCGGAGGGGCGGGCGCGGGAGGAAGGGGGCGGGAGCGGGGC
TGTGGTGCCTGTCCTCTTACTTCATTCTCTGCACAGCCCGACCGGTTTCCTGTGCGTAACGTCACACGGT
TCATTCAAAAAAAGAAGAAATAAAGAGCCCTCCTCTGAGCCACCCGACCGCCCCCTCCGCCCCGCTCCCT
GGCCCGGGTTAAAGGCGCCGCGGCAGGCCCGGGAGTGGCGCGTCCCGCCGGGGGCACATGGCGCGCGGGG
CCGCGTCCGGGGAGGGCGCGTCCGGGCCGGCCACCCGCCCGCTCCGCTGCGCCCGCGGGGCCCGGCCAGT
GGGTGGCGCGGGCGGCACAGGCCTCCC
