>Addgene plasmid #15387 | LB1376 (Bcl-2 P1 promoter with MHS1234) | addgene partial sequence | sequence record 82487 | TK-pA-R 5'-ttgtctccttccgtgtttca-3'
GGGCGTCGGTTTCCACTATCGGCGAGTACTTCTACACAGCCATCGGTCCAGACGGCCGCGCTTCTGCGGG
CGATTTGTGTACGCCCGACAGTCCCGGCTCCGGATCGGACGATTGCGTCGCATCGACCCTGCGCCCAAGC
TGCATCATCGAAATTGCCGTCAACCAAGCTCTGATAGAGTTGGTCAAGACCAATGCGGAGCATATACGCC
CGGAGCCGCGGCGATCCTGCAAGCTCCGGATGCCTCCGCTCGAAGTAGCGCGTCTGCTGCTCCATACAAG
CCAACCACGGCCTCCAGAAGAAGATGTTGGCGACCTCGTATTGGGAATCCCCGAACATCGCCTCGCTCCA
GTCAATGACCGCTGTTATGCGGCCATTGTCCGTCAGGACATTGTTGGAGCCGAAATCCGCGTGCACGAGG
TGCCGGACTTCGGGGCAGTCCTCGGCCCAAAGCATCAGCTCATCGAGAGCCTGCGCGACGGACGCACTGA
CGGTGTCGTCCATCACAGTTTGCCAGTGATACACATGGGGATCAGCAATCGCGCATATGAAATCACGCCA
TGTAGTGTATTGACCGATTCCTTGCGGTCCGAATGGGCCGAACCCGCTCGTCTGGCTAAGATCGGCCGCA
GCGATCGCATCCATGGCCTCCGCGACCGGCTGCAGAACAGCGGGCAGTTCGGTTTCAGGCAGGTCTTGCA
ACGTGACACCCTGTGCACGGCGGGAGATGCAATAGGTCAGGCTCTCGCTGAATTCCCCAATGTCAAGCAC
TTCCGGA
